>Addgene plasmid #86929 | pET mClover LIC cloning vector (u-mClover) | addgene full sequence | sequence record 174745 | Addgene NGS Result
AAGCGGGCCATGTTAAGGGCGGTTTTTTCCTGTTTGGTCACTGATGCCTCCGTGTAAGGGGGATTTCTGT
TCATGGGGGTAATGATACCGATGAAACGAGAGAGGATGCTCACGATACGGGTTACTGATGATGAACATGC
CCGGTTACTGGAACGTTGTGAGGGTAAACAACTGGCGGTATGGATGCGGCGGGACCAGAGAAAAATCACT
CAGGGTCAATGCCAGCGCTTCGTTAATACAGATGTAGGTGTTCCACAGGGTAGCCAGCAGCATCCTGCGA
TGCAGATCCGGAACATAATGGTGCAGGGCGCTGACTTCCGCGTTTCCAGACTTTACGAAACACGGAAACC
GAAGACCATTCATGTTGTTGCTCAGGTCGCAGACGTTTTGCAGCAGCAGTCGCTTCACGTTCGCTCGCGT
ATCGGTGATTCATTCTGCTAACCAGTAAGGCAACCCCGCCAGCCTAGCCGGGTCCTCAACGACAGGAGCA
CGATCATGCGCACCCGTGGCCAGGACCCAACGCTGCCCGAGATGCGCCGCGTGCGGCTGCTGGAGATGGC
GGACGCGATGGATATGTTCTGCCAAGGGTTGGTTTGCGCATTCACAGTTCTCCGCAAGAATTGATTGGCT
CCAATTCTTGGAGTGGTGAATCCGTTAGCGAGGTGCCGCCGGCTTCCATTCAGGTCGAGGTGGCCCGGCT
CCATGCACCGCGACGCAACGCGGGGAGGCAGACAAGGTATAGGGCGGCGCCTACAATCCATGCCAACCCG
TTCCATGTGCTCGCCGAGGCGGCATAAATCGCCGTGACGATCAGCGGTCCAATGATCGAAGTTAGGCTGG
TAAGAGCCGCGAGCGATCCTTGAAGCTGTCCCTGATGGTCGTCATCTACCTGCCTGGACAGCATGGCCTG
CAACGCGGGCATCCCGATGCCGCCGGAAGCGAGAAGAATCATAATGGGGAAGGCCATCCAGCCTCGCGTC
GCGAACGCCAGCAAGACGTAGCCCAGCGCGTCGGCCGCCATGCCGGCGATAATGGCCTGCTTCTCGCCGA
AACGTTTGGTGGCGGGACCAGTGACGAAGGCTTGAGCGAGGGCGTGCAAGATTCCGAATACCGCAAGCGA
CAGGCCGATCATCGTCGCGCTCCAGCGAAAGCGGTCCTCGCCGAAAATGACCCAGAGCGCTGCCGGCACC
TGTCCTACGAGTTGCATGATAAAGAAGACAGTCATAAGTGCGGCGACGATAGTCATGCCCCGCGCCCACC
GGAAGGAGCTGACTGGGTTGAAGGCTCTCAAGGGCATCGGTCGACGCTCTCCCTTATGCGACTCCTGCAT
TAGGAAGCAGCCCAGTAGTAGGTTGAGGCCGTTGAGCACCGCCGCCGCAAGGAATGGTGCATGCAAGGAG
ATGGCGCCCAACAGTCCCCCGGCCACGGGGCCTGCCACCATACCCACGCCGAAACAAGCGCTCATGAGCC
CGAAGTGGCGAGCCCGATCTTCCCCATCGGTGATGTCGGCGATATAGGCGCCAGCAACCGCACCTGTGGC
GCCGGTGATGCCGGCCACGATGCGTCCGGCGTAGAGGATCGAGATCTCGATCCCGCGAAATTAATACGAC
TCACTATAGGGAGACCACAACGGTTTCCCTCTAGTGCCGGCTCCGGAGAGCTCTTTAATTAAGCGGCCGC
CCTGCAGGACTCGAGTTCTAGAAATAATTTTGTTTAACTTTAAGAAGGAGATATAGATATCCTCTCATCC
TCCAACGGCAGCAGCGGATCCGTGAGCAAGGGCGAGGAGCTGTTCACCGGGGTGGTGCCCATCCTGGTCG
AGCTGGACGGCGACGTAAACGGCCACAAGTTCAGCGTCCGCGGCGAGGGCGAGGGCGATGCCACCAACGG
CAAGCTGACCCTGAAGTTCATCTGCACCACCGGCAAGCTGCCCGTGCCCTGGCCCACCCTCGTGACCACC
TTCGGCTACGGCGTGGCCTGCTTCAGCCGCTACCCCGACCACATGAAGCAGCACGACTTCTTCAAGTCCG
CCATGCCCGAAGGCTACGTCCAGGAGCGCACCATCTCTTTCAAGGACGACGGTACCTACAAGACCCGCGC
CGAGGTGAAGTTCGAGGGCGACACCCTGGTGAACCGCATCGAGCTGAAGGGCATCGACTTCAAGGAGGAC
GGCAACATCCTGGGGCACAAGCTGGAGTACAACTTCAACAGCCACAACGTCTATATCACGGCCGACAAGC
AGAAGAACGGCATCAAGGCTAACTTCAAGATCCGCCACAACGTTGAGGACGGCAGCGTGCAGCTCGCCGA
CCACTACCAGCAGAACACCCCCATCGGCGACGGCCCCGTGCTGCTGCCCGACAACCACTACCTGAGCCAT
CAGTCCGCCCTGAGCAAAGACCCCAACGAGAAGCGCGATCACATGGTCCTGCTGGAGTTCGTGACCGCCG
CCGGGATTACACATGGCATGGACGAGCTGTACAAGTAGTAACCAACTCCATAAGGATCCGCGATCGCGGC
GCGCCACCTGGTGGCCGGCCGGTACCACGCGTGCGCGCTGATCCGGCTGCTAACAAAGCCCGAAAGGAAG
CTGAGTTGGCTGCTGCCACCGCTGAGCAATAACTAGCATAACCCCTTGGGGCCTCTAAACGGGTCTTGAG
GGGTTTTTTGCTGAAAGGAGGAACTATATCCGGACATCCACAGGACGGGTGTGGTCGCCATGATCGCGTA
GTCGATAGTGGCTCCAAGTAGCGAAGCGAGCAGGACTGGGCGGCGGCCAAAGCGGTCGGACAGTGCTCCG
AGAACGGGTGCGCATAGAAATTGCATCAACGCATATAGCGCTAGCAGCACGCCATAGTGACTGGCGATGC
TGTCGGAATGGACGACATCCCGCAAGAGGCCCGGCAGTACCGGCATAACCAAGCCTATGCCTACAGCATC
CAGGGTGACGGTGCCGAGGATGACGATGAGCGCATTGTTAGATTTCATACACGGTGCCTGACTGCGTTAG
CAATTTAACTGTGATAAACTACCGCATTAAAGCTTATCGATGATAAGCTGTCAAACATGAGAATTCTTGA
AGACGAAAGGGCCTCGTGATACGCCTATTTTTATAGGTTAATGTCATGATAATAATGGTTTCTTAGACGT
CAGGTGGCACTTTTCGGGGAAATGTGCGCGGAACCCCTATTTGTTTATTTTTCTAAATACATTCAAATAT
GTATCCGCTCATGAGACAATAACCCTGATAAATGCTTCAATAACATTGAAAAAGGAAGAGTATGAGTATT
CAACATTTCCGTGTCGCCCTTATTCCCTTTTTTGCGGCATTTTGCCTTCCTGTTTTTGCTCACCCAGAAA
CGCTGGTGAAAGTAAAAGATGCTGAAGATCAGTTGGGTGCACGAGTGGGTTACATCGAACTGGATCTCAA
CAGCGGTAAGATCCTTGAGAGTTTTCGCCCCGAAGAACGTTTTCCAATGATGAGCACTTTTAAAGTTCTG
CTATGTGGCGCGGTATTATCCCGTGTTGACGCCGGGCAAGAGCAACTCGGTCGCCGCATACACTATTCTC
AGAATGACTTGGTTGAGTACTCACCAGTCACAGAAAAGCATCTTACGGATGGCATGACAGTAAGAGAATT
ATGCAGTGCTGCCATAACCATGAGTGATAACACTGCGGCCAACTTACTTCTGACAACGATCGGAGGACCG
AAGGAGCTAACCGCTTTTTTGCACAACATGGGGGATCATGTAACTCGCCTTGATCGTTGGGAACCGGAGC
TGAATGAAGCCATACCAAACGACGAGCGTGACACCACGATGCCTGCAGCAATGGCAACAACGTTGCGCAA
ACTATTAACTGGCGAACTACTTACTCTAGCTTCCCGGCAACAATTAATAGACTGGATGGAGGCGGATAAA
GTTGCAGGACCACTTCTGCGCTCGGCCCTTCCGGCTGGCTGGTTTATTGCTGATAAATCTGGAGCCGGTG
AGCGTGGGTCTCGCGGTATCATTGCAGCACTGGGGCCAGATGGTAAGCCCTCCCGTATCGTAGTTATCTA
CACGACGGGGAGTCAGGCAACTATGGATGAACGAAATAGACAGATCGCTGAGATAGGTGCCTCACTGATT
AAGCATTGGTAACTGTCAGACCAAGTTTACTCATATATACTTTAGATTGATTTAAAACTTCATTTTTAAT
TTAAAAGGATCTAGGTGAAGATCCTTTTTGATAATCTCATGACCAAAATCCCTTAACGTGAGTTTTCGTT
CCACTGAGCGTCAGACCCCGTAGAAAAGATCAAAGGATCTTCTTGAGATCCTTTTTTTCTGCGCGTAATC
TGCTGCTTGCAAACAAAAAAACCACCGCTACCAGCGGTGGTTTGTTTGCCGGATCAAGAGCTACCAACTC
TTTTTCCGAAGGTAACTGGCTTCAGCAGAGCGCAGATACCAAATACTGTCCTTCTAGTGTAGCCGTAGTT
AGGCCACCACTTCAAGAACTCTGTAGCACCGCCTACATACCTCGCTCTGCTAATCCTGTTACCAGTGGCT
GCTGCCAGTGGCGATAAGTCGTGTCTTACCGGGTTGGACTCAAGACGATAGTTACCGGATAAGGCGCAGC
GGTCGGGCTGAACGGGGGGTTCGTGCACACAGCCCAGCTTGGAGCGAACGACCTACACCGAACTGAGATA
CCTACAGCGTGAGCTATGAGAAAGCGCCACGCTTCCCGAAGGGAGAAAGGCGGACAGGTATCCGGTAAGC
GGCAGGGTCGGAACAGGAGAGCGCACGAGGGAGCTTCCAGGGGGAAACGCCTGGTATCTTTATAGTCCTG
TCGGGTTTCGCCACCTCTGACTTGAGCGTCGATTTTTGTGATGCTCGTCAGGGGGGCGGAGCCTATGGAA
AAACGCCAGCAACGCGGCCTTTTTACGGTTCCTGGCCTTTTGCTGGCCTTTTGCTCACATGTTCTTTCCT
GCGTTATCCCCTGATTCTGTGGATAACCGTATTACCGCCTTTGAGTGAGCTGATACCGCTCGCCGCAGCC
GAACGACCGAGCGCAGCGAGTCAGTGAGCGAGGAAGCGGAAGAGCGCCTGATGCGGTATTTTCTCCTTAC
GCATCTGTGCGGTATTTCACACCGCAATGGTGCACTCTCAGTACAATCTGCTCTGATGCCGCATAGTTAA
GCCAGTATACACTCCGCTATCGCTACGTGACTGGGTCATGGCTGCGCCCCGACACCCGCCAACACCCGCT
GACGCGCCCTGACGGGCTTGTCTGCTCCCGGCATCCGCTTACAGACAAGCTGTGACCGTCTCCGGGAGCT
GCATGTGTCAGAGGTTTTCACCGTCATCACCGAAACGCGCGAGGCAGCTGCGGTAAAGCTCATCAGCGTG
GTCGTGAAGCGATTCACAGATGTCTGCCTGTTCATCCGCGTCCAGCTCGTTGAGTTTCTCCAGAAGCGTT
AATGTCTGGCTTCTGATA
Features (pLannotate 1.2.2; 14 found; start..end, strand, type, name):
     58..438     +  CDS            YPB1_ECOLX: Protein predicted: Swiss-Prot protein existence level 4. From Escherichia coli.
    680..1580    -  CDS            TcR (fragment): tetracycline efflux protein; tet; confers resistance to tetracycline
   1602..1620    +  promoter       T7 promoter: promoter for bacteriophage T7 RNA polymerase
   1709..1731    +  RBS            RBS: efficient ribosome binding site from bacteriophage T7 gene 10 (Olins and Rangwala, 1989)
   1772..2485    +  CDS            Clover: Clover is a basic (constitutively fluorescent) green/yellow fluorescent protein published in 2012, derived from Aequorea victoria. It is reported to be a rapidly-maturing weak dimer with high acid sensitivity.
   2566..2615    +  CDS            SET1 (fragment): solubility-enhancement tag derived from T7 phage gene 10B
   2623..2670    +  terminator     T7 terminator: transcription terminator for bacteriophage T7 RNA polymerase
   2696..2988    -  CDS            TcR (fragment): tetracycline efflux protein; tet; confers resistance to tetracycline
   3036..3064    -  promoter       tet promoter: E. coli promoter for tetracycline efflux protein gene
   3177..3281    +  promoter       AmpR promoter: bla
   3282..4142    +  CDS            AmpR: β-lactamase; bla; confers resistance to ampicillin, carbenicillin, and related antibiotics
   4313..4901    +  rep_origin     ori: high-copy-number ColE1/pMB1/pBR322/pUC origin of replication
   5087..5226    -  misc_feature   bom: basis of mobility region from pBR322
   5328..41      -  CDS            rop (across the origin): Rop protein, which maintains plasmids at low copy number; rop
