[The description below was written by a language model from this plasmid's Addgene catalogue record and pLannotate feature annotations shown in this document.]
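Description:
pET mClover LIC cloning vector (u-mClover) is an empty bacterial expression backbone of about 5.5 kb, built on a pET-type plasmid and designed for ligation-independent cloning (LIC) of a user-supplied open reading frame as a C-terminal mClover fusion. It replicates in E. coli from a ColE1/pBR322-family origin. The feature table also shows the bom mobilisation region and the rop gene, consistent with the low copy number recorded in the catalogue. Selection is by ampicillin, through a β-lactamase gene with its own promoter. Two fragments of the tetracycline resistance gene and the tet promoter flank the expression cassette. These appear to be remnants of the pBR322 ancestry, interrupted by the cassette, not a working marker.

The expression cassette runs from a T7 promoter and the phage T7 gene 10 ribosome binding site, through the cloning region, into the Clover coding sequence and a T7 terminator. Transcription therefore depends on a host that supplies T7 RNA polymerase. No lac operator or lacI gene is annotated. The short annotation for a T7 gene 10B-derived tag just upstream of the terminator is probably residual pET sequence and not a designed fusion element. The vector is linearised at a site between the RBS and mClover, and the insert is annealed through LIC overhangs. The inserted ORF must provide its own start codon and must lack a stop codon so that translation reads through into the green/yellow fluorescent protein, whose sequence came from a Clover-mRuby2 plasmid. The depositor describes it as usable for single-gene expression of fluorescently tagged proteins, and as compatible with a related series of polycistronic destination vectors for co-expression with other genes.
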