Addgene plasmid #86929: pET mClover LIC cloning vector (u-mClover)
Purpose: (Empty Backbone) pET LIC cloning vector for yORF-mClover
Depositing lab: Chris Jeans. Depositing organization: University of California, Berkeley.
Backbone
  Vector backbone: pET
  Backbone size (bp): 5481
  Modifications to backbone: mClover is from AddGene plasmid 49089.
  Vector type: Bacterial Expression
  Promoter: T7
  Tag / fusion protein: mClover (C terminal on backbone)
Growth in bacteria
  Bacterial resistance: Ampicillin, 100 μg/mL
  Growth temperature: 37°C
  Growth strain: DH5alpha
  Copy number: Low Copy
Gene/Insert
  Cloning method: Ligation Independent Cloning
  Sequencing primers: 5′ T7 Forward; 3′ T7 Reverse
Resource information
  A portion of this plasmid was derived from a plasmid made by: The sequence for mClover came from Addgene #49089 (pcDNA3.1-Clover-mRuby2).
Terms and licenses: Academic/Nonprofit Terms; Industry Terms: Not Available to Industry
Depositor comments: This plasmid is an empty vector. Your gene can be inserted with a LIC cloning protocol. This plasmid can be used as a single-expression vector, and it is also compatible with our 2-series polycistronic destination vectors (2D, 2E, and 2Z), if co-expression with other genes is desired. To clone into this vector, add LIC tags to the 5' end of your PCR primers. Forward - 5' TTTAAGAAGGAGATATAGATC3' Reverse - 5' GTTGGAGGATGAGAGGATCCC 3' The ORF inserted into this plasmid MUST begin with ATG. Do NOT include a stop codon with your reverse primer. Linearize the plasmid with EcoRV, then gel purify. When digesting the DNA with T4 polymerase, use dGTP for the insert and dCTP for your linearized vector. More information on this vector can be found through http://qb3.berkeley.edu/qb3/macrolab/
How to cite: pET mClover LIC cloning vector (u-mClover) was a gift from Chris Jeans (Addgene plasmid # 86929 ; http://n2t.net/addgene:86929 ; RRID:Addgene_86929)
